>Addgene plasmid #139020 | pHM075Env | addgene full sequence | sequence record 288128 | Addgene NGS Result
GACGGATCGGGAGATCTCCCGATCCCCTATGGTGCACTCTCAGTACAATCTGCTCTGATGCCGCATAGTT
AAGCCAGTATCTGCTCCCTGCTTGTGTGTTGGAGGTCGCTGAGTAGTGCGCGAGCAAAATTTAAGCTACA
ACAAGGCAAGGCTTGACCGACAATTGCATGAAGAATCTGCTTAGGGTTAGGCGTTTTGCGCTGCTTCGCG
ATGTACGGGCCAGATATACGCGTTGACATTGATTATTGACTAGTTATTAATAGTAATCAATTACGGGGTC
ATTAGTTCATAGCCCATATATGGAGTTCCGCGTTACATAACTTACGGTAAATGGCCCGCCTGGCTGACCG
CCCAACGACCCCCGCCCATTGACGTCAATAATGACGTATGTTCCCATAGTAACGCCAATAGGGACTTTCC
ATTGACGTCAATGGGTGGAGTATTTACGGTAAACTGCCCACTTGGCAGTACATCAAGTGTATCATATGCC
AAGTACGCCCCCTATTGACGTCAATGACGGTAAATGGCCCGCCTGGCATTATGCCCAGTACATGACCTTA
TGGGACTTTCCTACTTGGCAGTACATCTACGTATTAGTCATCGCTATTACCATGGTGATGCGGTTTTGGC
AGTACATCAATGGGCGTGGATAGCGGTTTGACTCACGGGGATTTCCAAGTCTCCACCCCATTGACGTCAA
TGGGAGTTTGTTTTGGCACCAAAATCAACGGGACTTTCCAAAATGTCGTAACAACTCCGCCCCATTGACG
CAAATGGGCGGTAGGCGTGTACGGTGGGAGGTCTATATAAGCAGAGCTCTCTGGCTAACTAGAGAACCCA
CTGCTTACTGGCTTATCGAAATTAATACGACTCACTATAGGGAGACCCAAGCTGGCTAGTTAAGCTTGGT
ACCGAGCTCGGATCCAGTACCCTTCACCGATCAAGCTTTAGGCATCTCCTATGGCAGGAAGAAGCGAAGA
CAGAGACGAAGAGCTCATCAAGGCAGTAAGGACAATCAAGCTTCTCTATCAAAGCAGTAAGTATTAAATG
TAATGCAAGCTTTAACTGTTGTAGCAATAGTAGCCTTAGTAGTAGCAGCATTATTAGCAATAGTTGTGTG
GACCATAGTATACCTAGAATATAAGAAATTATTAAGACAGAAAAAGATAGACAGGTTAATTGATAGAATA
AGAGAAAGAGCAGAAGACAGTGGCAATGAGAGTGAAGGGGATCAGGAAGAACTGTCAGCATTTATGGAGA
TGGGGTATCATGCTCCTTGGGATGTTAATGATGATCAATAGTGCTACAGAAAACTTGTGGGTCACAGTCT
ATTATGGGGTACCTGTATGGAAAGAAGCAACCACCACTTTATTTTGTGCATCAGATGCCAGAGCATATGA
GACAGAGGTACATAATGTTTGGGCCACACATGCCTGTGTACCCACAGACCCCAACCCACAAGAAGTAGTC
TTGGAAAATGTGACAGAAAACTTTAACATGTGGAAAAATGACATGGTAGAACAGATGCAAGAAGATATAA
TCAGTTTATGGGATCAAAGCCTAAAGCCATGTGTAAGATTAACCCCACTCTGTGTTGCTTTGAATTGCAC
TGATTTGGGCAGTAATACTACTAATTTGGGCAATATTTCTGCCGGTAGTATAATGGAAGGAGGAGAAATA
AAGAACTGCTCTTTCAATATCACAACAAGCATAAAAACTAGGGTGAAAGAACATGCAATTTTTAATAGCC
TTGATGTAGTACCAATAGATAATACCAGCTATAGGATGGTGCATTGTAATACCACAGTCATTACACAGGT
TTGTCCAAAGGTATCTTTTGAGCCAATTCCCATACATTACTGTACCCCGGCTGGTTTTGCGATCCTAAAG
TGTAACAATAAAACATTCGATGGAACAGGACCATGTACAAATGTCAGTACAGTACAATGTACACATGGAA
TTAGGCCAGTAGTATCAACTCAACTACTGCTAAATGGCAGTTTGGCAGAAGAAGAGGTAATAATTAGATC
TAGCAACTTCACAAACAATGCTAAAGTCATAATAGTACAGCTGAATGAATCTGTAGAAATTAATTGTACA
AGACCCAACAACAATACAAGAAAGAGTATACATCTAGGACCAGGGAAAGCATGGTATGCAACAGACATAA
TAGGAGATATAAGACAAGCACATTGTAACCTTAGTTACACAAAATGGCAGGACACTTTAAAAAAGATAGT
TGAAAAATTAAGAAAACAATTTGGGAACAAAACAATAGTATTTAATCAATCCTCAGGAGGGGACCCAGAG
ATTGTAACGCACAGTTTTAATTGTGGGGGGGAATTTTTCTACTGTAATACAACACAACTGTTTAATTCAA
CACACCTGTTTGATACTACTAATAGCACTGGGAATGCTACAGGAAATATCACACTTCCTTGCAGAATAAA
ACAAATTGTAAACATGTGGCAGGGAGTAGGAAAAGCAATGTATGCCCCTCCCATTAGAGGACCAATTAGC
TGTTCATCAAAGATTACAGGATTGCTATTAACAAGAGATGGTGGTAGTAATAATGAGACAAACACCACCG
AGACCTTCAGACCTGGGGGAGGAGATATGAAGGACAATTGGAGAAGTGAATTATATAAATATAAAGTAGT
AAAAATTGAACCATTAGGAGTAGCACCTACCAAGGCAAAGAGAAGAGTGGTGCAGAGAGAAAAAAGAGCA
GTGGGAACAATAGGAGCGATGTTCCTTGGGTTCTTGGGAGCAGCAGGAAGCACTATGGGCGCAGCGTCAG
TGACGCTGACGGTACAGGCCAGACAATTGTTGTCTGGTATAGTGCAACAGCAGAGAAATTTGCTGAGAGC
TATTGAGGCGCAACAGCATATGTTGCAACTCACAGTCTGGGGCATCAAGCAGCTCCAGGCAAGAGTCCTG
GCTGTGGAAAGATACCTGAAGGATCAACAACTCCTAGGGATTTGGGGCTGCTCTGGAAAACTCATTTGCA
CCACTGCTGTGCCTTGGAATACTAGTTGGAGTAATAAATCTTACAATGACATTTGGGAGAACATGACTTG
GATGGAATGGGAAAGAGAAATTGCCAATTACACAGGAGAAATATACACCTTAATTGAAAAATCGCAGAAC
CAGCAAGAAAAGAATGAACTAGAATTATTGGAATTGGACAAGTGGGCAAGTTTGTGGAATTGGTTTGACA
TAACAAAATGGCTGTGGTATATAAAAATAGGTGATGCTGCCAACTTACTGATTTAGTGTATGATGGTGTT
TTTGAGGTGCTCCAGTGGCTTCTGTTTCTATCAGCTGTCCCTCCTGTTCAGCTACTGACGGGGTGGTGCG
TAACGGCAAAAGCACCGCCGGACATCAGCGCTATCTCTGCTCTCACTGCCGTAAAACATGGCAACTGCAG
TTCACTTACACCGCTTCTCAACCCGGTACGCACCAGAAAATCATTGATATGGCCATGAATGGCGTTGGAT
GCCGGGCAACAGCCCGCATTATGGGCGTTGGCCTCAACACGATTTTACGTCACTTAAAAAACTCAGGCCG
CAGTCGGTAACCTCGCGCATACAGCCGGGCAGTGACGTCATCGTCTGCGCGGAAATGGACGAACAGTGGG
GCTATGTCGGGGCTAAATCGCGCCAGCGCTGGCTGTTTTACGCGTATGACAGTCTCCGGAAGACGGTTGT
TGCGCACGTATTCGGTGAACGCACTATGGCGACGCTGGGGCGTCTTATGAGCCTGCTGTCACCCTTTGAC
GTGGTGATATGGATGACGGATGGCTGGCCGCTGTATGAATCCCGCCTGAAGGGAAAGCTGCACGTAATCA
GCAAGCGATATACGCAGCGAATTGAGCGGCATAACCTGAATCTGAGGCAGCACCTGGCACGGCTGGGACG
GAAGTCGCTGTCGTTCTCAAAATCGGTGGAGCTGCATGACAAAGTCATCGGGCATTATCTGAACATAAAA
CACTATCAATAAGTTGGAGTCATTACCTAAAAATATTCATAATGATAGTAGGAGGCTTGGTAGGTTTAAG
AATAGCTTTTGCTGTACTTTCTATAGTAAATAGGGTTAGGCAGGGATACTCACCATTGTCATTACAGACC
CGCTTCCCAGCTCAGAGGGAACACGACAGGCCCGGAGGAATCGGAGAAGAAGGTGGAGAGCAAGACAGAG
ACAGATCCGAACCATTAGTGAACGGATTCTTGACAATTATCTGGGTGGATCTACGGAGCCTGTGCCTCTT
CAGCTACCGCCACTTGAGAGACTTACTCTTAATTGTAACCAGGATTGTGGAACTTCTGGGACGCAGGGGG
TGGGAAGCCCTCAAGTATTGGTGGAATCTCCTCCAGTATTGGATTCAGGAACTAAAGAGTAGTGCTGTTA
GCTTGCTGAATGCCACAGCTATAGCAGTAGCTGAAGGGACAGATAGGGTTATAGAAGTAGCACAAAGAGC
TGGGAGAGCCATTCTCAATATACCTAGAAGAATCAGACAAGGTTTAGAAAGGGCTTTGCTATAACATGGG
AAACAAGTGGTCAAAAACATGGCCTCAGGTCAGAGAAAGAATAAGGCAAACTCCTGTAAGGCAACCAGCA
GCAGAAGGAGCAGGAGCAGTATCTCGAGACGGATCCAGCTAAGGGTCAAGACAATTCTGCAGATATCCAG
CACAGTGGCGGCCGCTCGAGTCTAGAGGGCCCGCGGTTCGAAGGTAAGCCTATCCCTAACCCTCTCCTCG
GTCTCGATTCTACGCGTACCGGTCATCATCACCATCACCATTGAGTTTAAACCCGCTGATCAGCCTCGAC
TGTGCCTTCTAGTTGCCAGCCATCTGTTGTTTGCCCCTCCCCCGTGCCTTCCTTGACCCTGGAAGGTGCC
ACTCCCACTGTCCTTTCCTAATAAAATGAGGAAATTGCATCGCATTGTCTGAGTAGGTGTCATTCTATTC
TGGGGGGTGGGGTGGGGCAGGACAGCAAGGGGGAGGATTGGGAAGACAATAGCAGGCATGCTGGGGATGC
GGTGGGCTCTATGGCTTCTGAGGCGGAAAGAACCAGCTGGGGCTCTAGGGGGTATCCCC
[124 nt withheld, positions 5100-5223]
C
[91 nt withheld, positions 5225-5315]
A
[49 nt withheld, positions 5317-5365]
CCTTTGACGTTGGAGTCCACGTTCTTT
[37 nt withheld, positions 5393-5429]
ACCCTATCTCGGTCTATTCTTTTGATTTATAAGGGATTTTGCCGATTTCGGCCTATTGGTTAAAAAATGA
GCTGATTTAACAAAAATTTAACGCGAATTAATTCTGTGGAATGTGTGTCAGTTAGGGTGTGGAAAGTCCC
CAGGCTCCCCAGCAGGCAGAAGTATGCAAAGCATGCATCTCAATTAGTCAGCAACCAGGTGTGGAAAGTC
CCCAGGCTCCCCAGCAGGCAGAAGTATGCAAAGCATGCATCTCAATTAGTCAGCAACCATAGTCCCGCCC
CTAACTCCGCCCATCCCGCCCCTAACTCCGCCCAGTTCCGCCCATTCTCCGCCCCATGGCTGACTAATTT
TTTTTATTTATGCAGAGGCCGAGGCCGCCTCTGCCTCTGAGCTATTCCAGAAGTAGTGAGGAGGCTTTTT
TGGAGGCCTAGGCTTTTGCAAAAAGCTCCCGGGAGCTTGTATATCCATTTTCGGATCTGATCAAGAGACA
GGATGAGGATCGTTTCGCATGATTGAACAAGATGGATTGCACGCAGGTTCTCCGGCCGCTTGGGTGGAGA
GGCTATTCGGCTATGACTGGGCACAACAGACAATCGGCTGCTCTGATGCCGCCGTGTTCCGGCTGTCAGC
GCAGGGGCGCCCGGTTCTTTTTGTCAAGACCGACCTGTCCGGTGCCCTGAATGAACTGCAGGACGAGGCA
GCGCGGCTATCGTGGCTGGCCACGACGGGCGTTCCTTGCGCAGCTGTGCTCGACGTTGTCACTGAAGCGG
GAAGGGACTGGCTGCTATTGGGCGAAGTGCCGGGGCAGGATCTCCTGTCATCTCACCTTGCTCCTGCCGA
GAAAGTATCCATCATGGCTGATGCAATGCGGCGGCTGCATACGCTTGATCCGGCTACCTGCCCATTCGAC
CACCAAGCGAAACATCGCATCGAGCGAGCACGTACTCGGATGGAAGCCGGTCTTGTCGATCAGGATGATC
TGGACGAAGAGCATCAGGGGCTCGCGCCAGCCGAACTGTTCGCCAGGCTCAAGGCGCGCATGCCCGACGG
CGAGGATCTCGTCGTGACCCATGGCGATGCCTGCTTGCCGAATATCATGGTGGAAAATGGCCGCTTTTCT
GGATTCATCGACTGTGGCCGGCTGGGTGTGGCGGACCGCTATCAGGACATAGCGTTGGCTACCCGTGATA
TTGCTGAAGAGCTTGGCGGCGAATGGGCTGACCGCTTCCTCGTGCTTTACGGTATCGCCGCTCCCGATTC
GCAGCGCATCGCCTTCTATCGCCTTCTTGACGAGTTCTTCTGAGCGGGACTCTGGGGTTCGCGAAATGAC
CGACCAAGCGACGCCCAACCTGCCATCACGAGATTTCGATTCCACCGCCGCCTTCTATGAAAGGTTGGGC
TTCGGAATCGTTTTCCGGGACGCCGGCTGGATGATCCTCCAGCGCGGGGATCTCATGCTGGAGTTCTTCG
CCCACCCCAACTTGTTTATTGCAGCTTATAATGGTTACAAATAAAGCAATAGCATCACAAATTTCACAAA
TAAAGCATTTTTTTCACTGCATTCTAGTTGTGGTTTGTCCAAACTCATCAATGTATCTTATCATGTCTGT
ATACCGTCGACCTCTAGCTAGAGCTTGGCGTAATCATGGTCATAGCTGTTTCCTGTGTGAAATTGTTATC
CGCTCACAATTCCACACAACATACGAGCCGGAAGCATAAAGTGTAAAGCCTGGGGTGCCTAATGAGTGAG
CTAACTCACATTAATTGCGTTGCGCTCACTGCCCGCTTTCCAGTCGGGAAACCTGTCGTGCCAGCTGCAT
TAATGAATCGGCCAACGCGCGGGGAGAGGCGGTTTGCGTATTGGGCGCTCTTCCGCTTCCTCGCTCACTG
ACTCGCTGCGCTCGGTCGTTCGGCTGCGGCGAGCGGTATCAGCTCACTCAAAGGCGGTAATACGGTTATC
CACAGAATCAGGGGATAACGCAGGAAAGAACATGTGAGCAAAAGGCCAGCAAAAGGCCAGGAACCGTAAA
AAGGCCGCGTTGCTGGCGTTTTTCCATAGGCTCCGCCCCCCTGACGAGCATCACAAAAATCGACGCTCAA
GTCAGAGGTGGCGAAACCCGACAGGACTATAAAGATACCAGGCGTTTCCCCCTGGAAGCTCCCTCGTGCG
CTCTCCTGTTCCGACCCTGCCGCTTACCGGATACCTGTCCGCCTTTCTCCCTTCGGGAAGCGTGGCGCTT
TCTCATAGCTCACGCTGTAGGTATCTCAGTTCGGTGTAGGTCGTTCGCTCCAAGCTGGGCTGTGTGCACG
AACCCCCCGTTCAGCCCGACCGCTGCGCCTTATCCGGTAACTATCGTCTTGAGTCCAACCCGGTAAGACA
CGACTTATCGCCACTGGCAGCAGCCACTGGTAACAGGATTAGCAGAGCGAGGTATGTAGGCGGTGCTACA
GAGTTCTTGAAGTGGTGGCCTAACTACGGCTACACTAGAAGAACAGTATTTGGTATCTGCGCTCTGCTGA
AGCCAGTTACCTTCGGAAAAAGAGTTGGTAGCTCTTGATCCGGCAAACAAACCACCGCTGGTAGCGGTGG
TTTTTTTGTTTGCAAGCAGCAGATTACGCGCAGAAAAAAAGGATCTCAAGAAGATCCTTTGATCTTTTCT
ACGGGGTCTGACGCTCAGTGGAACGAAAACTCACGTTAAGGGATTTTGGTCATGAGATTATCAAAAAGGA
TCTTCACCTAGATCCTTTTAAATTAAAAATGAAGTTTTAAATCAATCTAAAGTATATATGAGTAAACTTG
GTCTGACAGTTACCAATGCTTAATCAGTGAGGCACCTATCTCAGCGATCTGTCTATTTCGTTCATCCATA
GTTGCCTGACTCCCCGTCGTGTAGATAACTACGATACGGGAGGGCTTACCATCTGGCCCCAGTGCTGCAA
TGATACCGCGAGACCCACGCTCACCGGCTCCAGATTTATCAGCAATAAACCAGCCAGCCGGAAGGGCCGA
GCGCAGAAGTGGTCCTGCAACTTTATCCGCCTCCATCCAGTCTATTAATTGTTGCCGGGAAGCTAGAGTA
AGTAGTTCGCCAGTTAATAGTTTGCGCAACGTTGTTGCCATTGCTACAGGCATCGTGGTGTCACGCTCGT
CGTTTGGTATGGCTTCATTCAGCTCCGGTTCCCAACGATCAAGGCGAGTTACATGATCCCCCATGTTGTG
CAAAAAAGCGGTTAGCTCCTTCGGTCCTCCGATCGTTGTCAGAAGTAAGTTGGCCGCAGTGTTATCACTC
ATGGTTATGGCAGCACTGCATAATTCTCTTACTGTCATGCCATCCGTAAGATGCTTTTCTGTGACTGGTG
AGTACTCAACCAAGTCATTCTGAGAATAGTGTATGCGGCGACCGAGTTGCTCTTGCCCGGCGTCAATACG
GGATAATACCGCGCCACATAGCAGAACTTTAAAAGTGCTCATCATTGGAAAACGTTCTTCGGGGCGAAAA
CTCTCAAGGATCTTACCGCTGTTGAGATCCAGTTCGATGTAACCCACTCGTGCACCCAACTGATCTTCAG
CATCTTTTACTTTCACCAGCGTTTCTGGGTGAGCAAAAACAGGAAGGCAAAATGCCGCAAAAAAGGGAAT
AAGGGCGACACGGAAATGTTGAATACTCATACTCTTCCTTTTTCAATATTATTGAAGCATTTATCAGGGT
TATTGTCTCATGAGCGGATACATATTTGAATGTATTTAGAAAAATAAACAAATAGGGGTTCCGCGCACAT
TTCCCCGAAAAGTGCCACCTGACGTC
Features (pLannotate 1.2.2; 26 found; start..end, strand, type, name):
     28..80      -  misc_feature   bom (fragment): basis of mobility region from pBR322
    235..614     +  enhancer       CMV enhancer: human cytomegalovirus immediate early enhancer
    615..818     +  promoter       CMV promoter: human cytomegalovirus (CMV) immediate early promoter
    814..847     +  LTR            5' LTR (truncated) (fragment): truncated 5' long terminal repeat (LTR) from HIV-1
    863..881     +  promoter       T7 promoter: promoter for bacteriophage T7 RNA polymerase
    927..1037    +  CDS            tat (fragment): TAT_HV1H2 - Experimental evidence at protein level: Swiss-Prot protein existence level 1. Extracellular circulating Tat can be endocytosed by surrounding uninfected cells via the binding to several surface receptors such as CD26, CXCR4, heparan sulfate proteoglycans (HSPG) or LDLR. Neurons are rarely infected, but they internalize Tat via their LDLR. Through its interaction with nuclear HATs, Tat is potentially able to control the acetylation-dependent cellular gene expression. Modulates the expression of many cellular genes involved in cell survival, proliferation or in coding for cytokines o
   1050..1244    +  CDS            vpu (fragment): VPU_SIVMB - Protein inferred from homology: Swiss-Prot protein existence level 3. Enhances virion budding by targeting host CD4 and Tetherin/BST2 to proteasome degradation. Degradation of CD4 prevents any unwanted premature interactions between viral Env and its host receptor CD4 in the endoplasmic reticulum. Degradation of antiretroviral protein Tetherin/BST2 is important for virion budding, as BST2 tethers new viral particles to the host cell membrane. Mechanistically, Vpu bridges either CD4 or BST2 to BTRC, a substrate recognition subunit of the Skp1/Cullin/F-box protein E3 ubiquitin ligase
   1216..3249    +  CDS            env (fragment): ENV_HV1Y2 - Experimental evidence at protein level: Swiss-Prot protein existence level 1. [Transmembrane protein gp41]: Acts as a class I viral fusion protein. Under the current model, the protein has at least 3 conformational states: pre-fusion native state, pre-hairpin intermediate state, and post-fusion hairpin state. During fusion of viral and target intracellular membranes, the coiled coil regions (heptad repeats) assume a trimer-of-hairpins structure, positioning the fusion peptide in close proximity to the C-terminal region of the ectodomain. The formation of this structure appears to d
   3250..4017    +  mobile_element IS1: prokaryotic transposable element IS1
   4130..4399    +  CDS            rev: REV_HV1W2 - Experimental evidence at protein level: Swiss-Prot protein existence level 1. Escorts unspliced or incompletely spliced viral pre-mRNAs (late transcripts) out of the nucleus of infected cells. These pre- mRNAs carry a recognition sequence called Rev responsive element (RRE) located in the env gene, that is not present in fully spliced viral mRNAs (early transcripts). This function is essential since most viral proteins are translated from unspliced or partially spliced pre-mRNAs which cannot exit the nucleus by the pathway used by fully processed cellular mRNAs. Rev itself is trans
   4546..4650    +  CDS            nef (fragment): NEF_HV1A2 - Experimental evidence at protein level: Swiss-Prot protein existence level 1. Extracellular Nef protein targets CD4(+) T-lymphocytes for apoptosis by interacting with CXCR4 surface receptors. From Human immunodeficiency virus type 1 group M subtype B (isolate ARV2/SF2) (HIV-1).
   4733..4774    +  CDS            V5 tag: epitope tag from simian virus 5
   4830..5054    +  polyA_signal   bGH poly(A) signal: bovine growth hormone polyadenylation signal
   5058..5079    +  promoter       SV40 promoter (fragment): SV40 enhancer and early promoter
   5100..5528    +  rep_origin     f1 ori (sequence partly withheld): f1 bacteriophage origin of replication; arrow indicates direction of (+) strand synthesis
   5542..5871    +  promoter       SV40 promoter: SV40 enhancer and early promoter
   5938..6729    +  CDS            neo: KKA2_KLEPN - Also known as kan, nptII. Experimental evidence at protein level: Swiss-Prot protein existence level 1. Resistance to kanamycin, neomycin, paromomycin, ribostamycin, butirosin and gentamicin B. From Klebsiella pneumoniae.
   6755..6913    +  CDS            ble (fragment): BLE_KLEPN - Experimental evidence at protein level: Swiss-Prot protein existence level 1. Binding protein with a strong affinity to the bleomycin family of antibiotics. Binds to CL990; an antimitotic-antibiotic compound. From Klebsiella pneumoniae.
   6908..7029    +  polyA_signal   SV40 poly(A) signal: SV40 polyadenylation signal
   7102..7118    -  protein_bind   lac operator: The lac repressor binds to the lac operator to inhibit transcription in E. coli. This inhibition can be relieved by adding lactose or isopropyl-β-D-thiogalactopyranoside (IPTG). lac repressor encoded by lacI
   7126..7156    -  promoter       lac promoter: promoter for the E. coli lac operon
   7171..7192    -  protein_bind   CAP binding site: CAP binding activates transcription in the presence of cAMP. E. coli catabolite activator protein
   7205..7297    -  CDS            lacI (fragment): lac repressor; lacI; The lac repressor binds to the lac operator to inhibit transcription in E. coli. This inhibition can be relieved by adding lactose or isopropyl-β-D-thiogalactopyranoside (IPTG).
   7480..8068    -  rep_origin     ori: high-copy-number ColE1/pMB1/pBR322/pUC origin of replication
   8239..9099    -  CDS            AmpR: β-lactamase; bla; confers resistance to ampicillin, carbenicillin, and related antibiotics
   9100..9204    -  promoter       AmpR promoter: bla
