[The description below was written by a language model from this plasmid's Addgene catalogue record and pLannotate feature annotations shown in this document.]
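Description:
pHM075Env is a mammalian expression plasmid built on the Invitrogen pcDNA3.1D/V5-His-TOPO backbone. It carries an HIV-1 envelope glycoprotein gene amplified from reverse-transcribed viral RNA of an infected patient sample from Singapore and inserted by TOPO cloning. It is maintained in E. coli through a high-copy ColE1/pUC-type origin with ampicillin resistance (AmpR under its bla promoter), and it also carries an f1 origin. For stable selection in mammalian cells, an SV40 early promoter drives a neomycin phosphotransferase gene followed by an SV40 poly(A) signal, giving G418 resistance.

The insert is transcribed from the CMV immediate-early enhancer/promoter, with a T7 promoter just upstream of the cloning site and a bovine growth hormone poly(A) signal downstream. As is common for patient-derived env amplicons, the annotated region extends beyond env itself. It includes fragments of tat and vpu upstream, the env reading frame, a rev coding segment and a short nef fragment, so the cassette resembles a rev/env expression unit in which Rev would support export of the env transcript. A backbone V5 tag is annotated downstream, but the record does not say whether it is fused in frame.

In the sequenced record, the env annotation ends directly at a bacterial IS1 transposable element of about 770 bp lying between the env and rev features. The annotated viral region is also longer than the stated insert size of about 2.5 kb. This suggests an insertion within the env region of the sequenced clone, which the catalogue entry does not mention and which could affect expression of full-length Env. The associated work compared coreceptor CCR5 use, maraviroc susceptibility and glycosylation sites between HIV-1 subtypes CRF01_AE and B. The subtype of this isolate is not stated.
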