Addgene plasmid #139020: pHM075Env
Purpose: Express HIV Env which is isolated a from IRB approved HIV infected patient samples from Singapore and cloned into expression vector (pcDNA 3.1)
Depositing lab: Anjali Joshi. Depositing organization: Texas Tech University Health Sciences Center El Paso. Publication: HIV-1 subtype CRF01_AE and B differ in utilization of low levels of CCR5, Maraviroc susceptibility and potential N-glycosylation sites. Joshi A, Cox EK, Sedano MJ, Punke EB, Lee RT, Maurer-Stroh S, Kaur P, Ng OT, Garg H. Virology. 2017 Dec;512:222-233. doi: 10.1016/j.virol.2017.09.026. Epub 2017 Oct 9. PubMed 29020646.
Backbone
  Vector backbone: pcDNA3.1D/V5-His-TOPO
  Backbone manufacturer: Invitrogen
  Vector type: Mammalian Expression
  Selectable markers: Neomycin (select with G418)
Growth in bacteria
  Bacterial resistance: Ampicillin, 100 μg/mL
  Growth temperature: 37°C
  Growth strain: DH5alpha
  Copy number: High Copy
Gene/Insert
  Gene/Insert name: HIV-1 Envelope Glycoprotein
  Species: HIV-1
  Insert size (bp): 2500
  GenBank ID: KY213747
  Entrez Gene: env (a.k.a. HIV1gp8)
  Cloning method: TOPO Cloning
Terms and licenses: Academic/Nonprofit Terms; Industry Terms: Not Available to Industry
Depositor comments: HIV-1 infected Patient Samples from Singapore, Reverse Transcribed RNA cloned into expression vector
How to cite: pHM075Env was a gift from Anjali Joshi (Addgene plasmid # 139020 ; http://n2t.net/addgene:139020 ; RRID:Addgene_139020)
